>Addgene plasmid #70210 | P3U2C7T2-v1-1 (Pl-lacO1-deGFP) (134p) | depositor full sequence | sequence record 125473 | P3U2C7T2-v1-1 (Pl-lacO1-deGFP) (134p) sequence 3222 bps
GCATTGCTGTTCCGCTGGGCATGCATAAATGTGAGCGGATAACATTGACATTGTGAGCGGATAACAAGAT
ACTGAGCACAGCAAGCAATAATTTTGTTTAACTTTAAGAAGGAGATATACCATGGAGCTTTTCACTGGCG
TTGTTCCCATCCTGGTCGAGCTGGACGGCGACGTAAACGGCCACAAGTTCAGCGTGTCCGGCGAGGGCGA
GGGCGATGCCACCTACGGCAAGCTGACCCTGAAGTTCATCTGCACCACCGGCAAGCTGCCCGTGCCCTGG
CCCACCCTCGTGACCACCCTGACCTACGGCGTGCAGTGCTTCAGCCGCTACCCCGACCACATGAAGCAGC
ACGACTTCTTCAAGTCCGCCATGCCCGAAGGCTACGTCCAGGAGCGCACCATCTTCTTCAAGGACGACGG
CAACTACAAGACCCGCGCCGAGGTGAAGTTCGAGGGCGACACCCTGGTGAACCGCATCGAGCTGAAGGGC
ATCGACTTCAAGGAGGACGGCAACATCCTGGGGCACAAGCTGGAGTACAACTACAACAGCCACAACGTCT
ATATCATGGCCGACAAGCAGAAGAACGGCATCAAGGTGAACTTCAAGATCCGCCACAACATCGAGGACGG
CAGCGTGCAGCTCGCCGACCACTACCAGCAGAACACCCCCATCGGCGACGGCCCCGTGCTGCTGCCCGAC
AACCACTACCTGAGCACCCAGTCCGCCCTGAGCAAAGACCCCAACGAGAAGCGCGATCACATGGTCCTGC
TGGAGTTCGTGACCGCCGCCGGGATCTAATGAAGCATCTGGTGAATAACTCGAGCAAAGCCCGCCGAAAG
GCGGGCTTTTCTGTGTCGACCGATGCCCTTGAGAGTCGGGCATTGTCTTCGCTCCTTCCGGTGGGCGCGG
GGCATGACTATCGTCGCCGCACTTATGACTGTGTTCTTTATCATGCAACTCGTAGGACAGGTGCCGGCAG
CGCTCTTCCGCTTCCTCGCTCACTGACTCGCTGCGCTCGGTCGTTCGGCTGCGGCGAGCGGTATCAGCTC
ACTCAAAGGCGGTAATACGGTTATCCACAGAATCAGGGGATAACGCAGGAAAGAACATGTGAGCAAAAGG
CCAGCAAAAGGCCAGGAACCGTAAAAAGGCCGCGTTGCTGGCGTTTTTCCATAGGCTCCGCCCCCCTGAC
GAGCATCACAAAAATCGACGCTCAAGTCAGAGGTGGCGAAACCCGACAGGACTATAAAGATACCAGGCGT
TTCCCCCTGGAAGCTCCCTCGTGCGCTCTCCTGTTCCGACCCTGCCGCTTACCGGATACCTGTCCGCCTT
TCTCCCTTCGGGAAGCGTGGCGCTTTCTCATAGCTCACGCTGTAGGTATCTCAGTTCGGTGTAGGTCGTT
CGCTCCAAGCTGGGCTGTGTGCACGAACCCCCCGTTCAGCCCGACCGCTGCGCCTTATCCGGTAACTATC
GTCTTGAGTCCAACCCGGTAAGACACGACTTATCGCCACTGGCAGCAGCCACTGGTAACAGGATTAGCAG
AGCGAGGTATGTAGGCGGTGCTACAGAGTTCTTGAAGTGGTGGCCTAACTACGGCTACACTAGAAGAACA
GTATTTGGTATCTGCGCTCTGCTGAAGCCAGTTACCTTCGGAAAAAGAGTTGGTAGCTCTTGATCCGGCA
AACAAACCACCGCTGGTAGCGGTGGTTTTTTTGTTTGCAAGCAGCAGATTACGCGCAGAAAAAAAGGATC
TCAAGAAGATCCTTTGATCTTTTCTACGGGGTCTGACGCTCAGTGGAACGAAAACTCACGTTAAGGGATT
TTGGTCATGAGATTATCAAAAAGGATCTTCACCTAGATCCTTTTAAATTAAAAATGAAGTTTTAAATCAA
TCTAAAGTATATATGAGTAAACTTGGTCTGACAGTTACCAATGCTTAATCAGTGAGGCACCTATCTCAGC
GATCTGTCTATTTCGTTCATCCATAGTTGCCTGACTCCCCGTCGTGTAGATAACTACGATACGGGAGGGC
TTACCATCTGGCCCCAGTGCTGCAATGATACCGCGTGACCCACGCTCACCGGCTCCAGATTTATCAGCAA
TAAACCAGCCAGCCGGAAGGGCCGAGCGCAGAAGTGGTCCTGCAACTTTATCCGCCTCCATCCAGTCTAT
TAATTGTTGCCGGGAAGCTAGAGTAAGTAGTTCGCCAGTTAATAGTTTGCGCAACGTTGTTGCCATTGCT
ACAGGCATCGTGGTGTCACGCTCGTCGTTTGGTATGGCTTCATTCAGCTCCGGTTCCCAACGATCAAGGC
GAGTTGCATGATCCCCCATGTTGTGCAAAAAAGCGGTTAGCTCCTTCGGTCCTCCGATCGTTGTCAGAAG
TAAGTTGGCCGCAGTGTTATCACTCATGGTTATGGCAGCACTGCATAATTCTCTTACTGTCATGCCATCC
GTAAGATGCTTTTCTGTGACTGGTGAGTACTCAACCAAGTCATTCTGAGAATAGTGTATGCGGCGACCGA
GTTGCTCTTGCCCGGCGTCAACACGGGATAATACCGCGCCACATAGCAGAACTTTAAAAGTGCTCATCAT
TGGAAAACGTTCTTCGGGGCGAAAACTCTCAAGGATCTTACCGCTGTTGAGATCCAGTTCGATGTAACCC
ACTCGTGCACCCAACTGATCTTCAGCATCTTTTACTTTCACCAGCGTTTCTGGGTGAGCAAAAACAGGAA
GGCAAAATGCCGCAAAAAAGGGAATAAGGGCGACACGGAAATGTTGAATACTCATACTCTTCCTTTTTCA
ATATTATTGAAGCATTTATCAGGGTTATTGTCTCATGAGCGGATACATATTTGAATGTATTTAGAAAAAT
AAACAAATAGGGGTTCCGCGCACATTTCCCCGAAAAGTGCCACCTGACGTCTAAGAAACCATTATTATCA
TGACATTAACCTATAAAAATAGGCGTATCACGAGGCCCTTTCGTGTTCAAGAATTCTGGCGAATCCTCTG
ACCAGCCAGAAAACGACCTTTCTGTGGTGAAACCGGATGCTGCAATTCAGAGCGCCAGCAAGTGGGGGAC
AGCAGATGACCTGACCGCCGCAGAGTGGATGTTTGACATGGTGATGACTATCGCACCATCAGCCAGAAAA
CCGAATTTTGCTGGGTGGGCTAACGATATCCGCCTGATGCGTGAACGTGACGGACGTAACGAAGACAACC
AC
Features (pLannotate 1.2.2; 8 found; start..end, strand, type, name):
     51..67      +  protein_bind   lac operator: The lac repressor binds to the lac operator to inhibit transcription in E. coli. This inhibition can be relieved by adding lactose or isopropyl-β-D-thiogalactopyranoside (IPTG). lac repressor encoded by lacI
     93..115     +  RBS            RBS: efficient ribosome binding site from bacteriophage T7 gene 10 (Olins and Rangwala, 1989)
    125..796     +  CDS            (3-F)Tyr-EGFP: (3-F)Tyr-EGFP is a basic (constitutively fluorescent) green fluorescent protein published in 2004, derived from Aequorea victoria.
    857..1045    +  CDS            tetA (fragment): TCR3_ECOLX - Experimental evidence at protein level: Swiss-Prot protein existence level 1. Resistance to tetracycline by an active tetracycline efflux. This is an energy-dependent process that decreases the accumulation of the antibiotic in whole cells. This protein functions as a metal- tetracycline/H(+) antiporter. From Escherichia coli. This protein is used as a marker in many commonly used cloning vectors, such as pBR322 and pACYC184.
   1166..1754    -  rep_origin     ori: high-copy-number ColE1/pMB1/pBR322/pUC origin of replication
   1925..2785    -  CDS            AmpR: β-lactamase; bla; confers resistance to ampicillin, carbenicillin, and related antibiotics
   2786..2890    -  promoter       AmpR promoter: bla
   2992..24      +  CDS            O (fragment) (across the origin): VRPO_LAMBD - Protein inferred from homology: Swiss-Prot protein existence level 3. Necessary for the bidirectional replication of DNA. It interacts with the ori (origin of replication) region of the genome during the initiation of replication. From Escherichia phage lambda (Bacteriophage lambda).
