[The description below was written by a language model from this plasmid's Addgene catalogue record and pLannotate feature annotations shown in this document.]
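Description:
P3U2C7T2-v1-1 (Pl-lacO1-deGFP) is a small (about 3.2 kb) bacterial expression plasmid built on the pBEST backbone, a vector family commonly used for E. coli-based cell-free transcription-translation (TX-TL) work. It is propagated at high copy from a ColE1/pMB1-type origin and selected with ampicillin through a β-lactamase gene driven by its native bla promoter. Because the reporter promoter is controlled by Lac repressor, the record specifies that the plasmid must be maintained in a lacIQ-type host that supplies abundant LacI, which keeps the cassette repressed during propagation.

The payload is a single reporter cassette. As the name indicates, a Pl-lacO1 promoter (a lambda PL-derived promoter carrying lac operator sites) drives deGFP. The feature table annotates one lac operator just upstream of a strong ribosome binding site from phage T7 gene 10, followed by a GFP-family coding sequence. The automated annotation labels this as an EGFP variant, and it corresponds to the deGFP insert given in the catalogue. LacI binding to the operator blocks transcription, and IPTG or a similar inducer relieves the block, so green fluorescence reports the state of the LacI-regulated node. The short fragments annotated as tetA and lambda O protein flanking the cassette are probably backbone remnants or similarity hits to regulatory or terminator regions rather than functional genes. No terminator is explicitly annotated.

The depositor describes the plasmid as one part of a four-part switch. It comes from work on rapid prototyping of synthetic genetic circuits in an E. coli TX-TL cell-free system, where it would serve as the fluorescent output.
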