Addgene plasmid #70210: P3U2C7T2-v1-1 (Pl-lacO1-deGFP) (134p)
Purpose: 1 Part of 4-part switch
Depositing lab: Richard Murray. Depositing organization: California Institute of Technology. Publication: Linear DNA for rapid prototyping of synthetic biological circuits in an Escherichia coli based TX-TL cell-free system. Sun ZZ, Yeung E, Hayes CA, Noireaux V, Murray RM. ACS Synth Biol. 2014 Jun 20;3(6):387-97. doi: 10.1021/sb400131a. Epub 2013 Dec 4. PubMed 24303785.
Backbone
  Vector backbone: pBEST
Growth in bacteria
  Bacterial resistance: Ampicillin, 100 μg/mL
  Growth temperature: 37°C
  Growth strain: MG1655Z1
  Growth instructions: Must grow in lacIQ-type strain; can add 0.1% glucose to tighten repression
  Copy number: High Copy
Gene/Insert
  Gene/Insert name: deGFP
Terms and licenses: Academic/Nonprofit Terms; Industry Terms: Not Available to Industry
How to cite: P3U2C7T2-v1-1 (Pl-lacO1-deGFP) (134p) was a gift from Richard Murray (Addgene plasmid # 70210 ; http://n2t.net/addgene:70210 ; RRID:Addgene_70210)
