>Addgene plasmid #70210 | P3U2C7T2-v1-1 (Pl-lacO1-deGFP) (134p) | addgene partial sequence | sequence record 149197 | pBEST-F 5'-CATGGTGAAGACTATCGCAC-3'
GCCTGATGCGTGAACGTGACGGACGTAACGAAGACAACCACGCATTGCTGTTCCGCTGGGCATGCATAAA
TGTGAGCGGATAACATTGACATTGTGAGCGGATAACAAGATACTGAGCACAGCAAGCAATAATTTTGTTT
AACTTTAAGAAGGAGATATACCATGGAGCTTTTCACTGGCGTTGTTCCCATCCTGGTCGAGCTGGACGGC
GACGTAAACGGCCACAAGTTCAGCGTGTCCGGCGAGGGCGAGGGCGATGCCACCTACGGCAAGCTGACCC
TGAAGTTCATCTGCACCACCGGCAAGCTGCCCGTGCCCTGGCCCACCCTCGTGACCACCCTGACCTACGG
CGTGCAGTGCTTCAGCCGCTACCCCGACCACATGAAGCAGCACGACTTCTTCAAGTCCGCCATGCCCGAA
GGCTACGTCCAGGAGCGCACCATCTTCTTCAAGGACGACGGCAACTACAAGACCCGCGCCGAGGTGAAGT
TCGAGGGCGACACCCTGGTGAACCGCATCGAGCTGAAGGGCATCGACTTCAAGGAGGACGGCAACATCCT
GGGGCACAAGCTGGAGTACAACTACAACAGCCACAACGTCTATATCATGGCCGACAAGCAGAAGAACGGC
ATCAAGGTGAACTTCAAGATCCGCCACAACATCGAGGACGGCAGCGTGCAGCTCGCCGACCACTACCAGC
AGAACACCCCCATCGGCGACGGCCCCGTGCTGCTGCCCGACAACCACTACCTGAGCACCCAGTCCGCCCT
GAGCAAAGACCCCAACGAGAAGCGCGATCACATGGTCCTGCTGGAGTTCGTGACCGCCGCCGGGATCTAA
TGAAGCATCTGGTGAATAACTCGAGCA
