>Addgene plasmid #70210 | P3U2C7T2-v1-1 (Pl-lacO1-deGFP) (134p) | addgene partial sequence | sequence record 149198 | MoCloF 5'-agcgaggaagcggaagagcg-3'
TCATAAGTGCGGCGACGATAGTCATGCCCCGCGCCCACCGGAAGGAGCGAAGACAATGCCCGACTCTCAA
GGGCATCGGTCGACACAGAAAAGCCCGCCTTTCGGCGGGCTTTGCTCGAGTTATTCACCAGATGCTTCAT
TAGATCCCGGCGGCGGTCACGAACTCCAGCAGGACCATGTGATCGCGCTTCTCGTTGGGGTCTTTGCTCA
GGGCGGACTGGGTGCTCAGGTAGTGGTTGTCGGGCAGCAGCACGGGGCCGTCGCCGATGGGGGTGTTCTG
CTGGTAGTGGTCGGCGAGCTGCACGCTGCCGTCCTCGATGTTGTGGCGGATCTTGAAGTTCACCTTGATG
CCGTTCTTCTGCTTGTCGGCCATGATATAGACGTTGTGGCTGTTGTAGTTGTACTCCAGCTTGTGCCCCA
GGATGTTGCCGTCCTCCTTGAAGTCGATGCCCTTCAGCTCGATGCGGTTCACCAGGGTGTCGCCCTCGAA
CTTCACCTCGGCGCGGGTCTTGTAGTTGCCGTCGTCCTTGAAGAAGATGGTGCGCTCCTGGACGTAGCCT
TCGGGCATGGCGGACTTGAAGAAGTCGTGCTGCTTCATGTGGTCGGGGTAGCGGCTGAAGCACTGCACGC
CGTAGGTCAGGGTGGTCACGAGGGTGGGCCAGGGCACGGGCAGCTTGCCGGTGGTGCAGATGAACTTCAG
GGTCAGCTTGCCGTAGGTGGCATCGCCCTCGCCCTCGCCGGACACGCTGAACTTGTGGCCGTTTACGTCG
CCGTCCAGCTCGACCAGGATGGGAACAACGCCAGTGAAAAGCTCCATGGTATATCTCCTTCTTAAAGTTA
AACAAAATTATTGCTTGCTGTGCTCAGTATCTTGTTATCCGCTCACAATGTCAATGTTATCCGCTCACAT
TTATGCATGC
